Addgene plasmid #203444: pC131: pAAV.CMV-CasRx-VEGFA sgRNA array
Purpose: Plasmid expressing active RfxCas13d with an array of three VEGFA mRNA targeting gRNAs
Depositing lab: Guei-Sheung Liu. Depositing organization: Centre for Eye Research Australia. Publication: Characterization of RNA editing and gene therapy with a compact CRISPR-Cas13 in the retina. Kumar S, Hsiao YW, Wong VHY, Aubin D, Wang JH, Lisowski L, Rakoczy EP, Li F, Alarcon-Martinez L, Gonzalez-Cordero A, Bui BV, Liu GS. Proc Natl Acad Sci U S A. 2024 Nov 5;121(45):e2408345121. doi: 10.1073/pnas.2408345121. Epub 2024 Oct 30. PubMed 39475642.
Backbone
  Vector backbone: pAAV.CMV-BGHpA
  Backbone manufacturer: VectorBuilder
  Vector type: Mammalian Expression, AAV
Growth in bacteria
  Bacterial resistance: Ampicillin, 100 μg/mL
  Growth temperature: 37°C
  Growth strain: NEB Stable
  Copy number: High Copy
Gene/Insert 1
  Gene/Insert name: U6-VEGFA sgRNA array
  Species: Synthetic
  Insert size (bp): 507
  Promoter: U6
  Cloning method: Gibson Cloning
  Sequencing primers: 5′ GACTATCATATGCTTACCGT
Gene/Insert 2
  Gene/Insert name: RfxCas13d (alt name: CasRx)
  Species: Ruminococcus flavefaciens XPD3002
  Insert size (bp): 3000
  Promoter: CMV
  Tag / fusion protein: NLS (C terminal on insert); NLS (N terminal on insert); HA (C terminal on insert)
  Cloning method: Gibson Cloning
  Sequencing primers: 5′ CGCAAATGGGCGGTAGGCGTG; 3′ TAGAAGGCACAGTCGAGG
Terms and licenses: Academic/Nonprofit Terms; Industry Terms: Not Available to Industry
How to cite: pC131: pAAV.CMV-CasRx-VEGFA sgRNA array was a gift from Guei-Sheung Liu (Addgene plasmid # 203444 ; http://n2t.net/addgene:203444 ; RRID:Addgene_203444)
