[The description below was written by a language model from this plasmid's Addgene catalogue record and pLannotate feature annotations shown in this document.]
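Description:
pC131: pAAV.CMV-CasRx-VEGFA sgRNA array is an all-in-one AAV transfer plasmid for mammalian expression, built on a commercial pAAV.CMV-BGHpA backbone, that delivers the RNA-targeting CRISPR effector RfxCas13d (CasRx) together with guides against VEGFA mRNA. The sequenced plasmid is about 7.3 kb. The payload lies between two AAV2 inverted terminal repeats, which allow the intervening roughly 4.7 kb segment to be replicated and packaged into recombinant AAV particles when rep/cap and helper functions are supplied in trans. Outside the ITRs, the plasmid carries a high-copy ColE1/pUC-type origin and an ampicillin resistance gene for propagation in E. coli, plus an f1 phage origin. It is maintained in a recombination-deficient strain, as is common for ITR-containing plasmids.

Two expression units sit within the ITRs. A human U6 RNA polymerase III promoter drives a synthetic pre-gRNA array in which four 36-base RfxCas13d direct repeats flank three spacers. Cas13d processes such arrays itself, releasing three mature guides that target VEGFA transcripts. Downstream, the CMV enhancer and immediate early promoter drive catalytically active RfxCas13d from Ruminococcus flavefaciens XPD3002, recorded with nuclear localization signals at both termini and a C-terminal HA epitope tag for detection, and terminated by a bovine growth hormone polyadenylation signal. Residual Gateway attB sites between modules are remnants of the vector's modular assembly.

The construct is intended for knockdown of VEGFA mRNA in mammalian cells by transfection or AAV delivery. The associated publication concerns Cas13-based RNA targeting and gene therapy in the retina.
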