Features (pLannotate 1.2.2; 23 found; start..end, strand, type, name):
      1..141     -  repeat_region  AAV2 ITR: inverted terminal repeat of adeno-associated virus serotype 2 inverted
    148..168     +  protein_bind   attB4: mutant version of attB; core recombination site for the Gateway® BP reaction BP Clonase™
    169..409     +  promoter       U6 promoter: RNA polymerase III promoter for human U6 snRNA
    419..454     +  misc_RNA       RfxCas13d DR36: 36-base direct repeat for an RfxCas13d pre-gRNA (Konermann et al., 2018)
    485..520     +  misc_RNA       RfxCas13d DR36: 36-base direct repeat for an RfxCas13d pre-gRNA (Konermann et al., 2018)
    551..586     +  misc_RNA       RfxCas13d DR36: 36-base direct repeat for an RfxCas13d pre-gRNA (Konermann et al., 2018)
    617..652     +  misc_RNA       RfxCas13d DR36: 36-base direct repeat for an RfxCas13d pre-gRNA (Konermann et al., 2018)
    682..702     +  protein_bind   attB1: mutant version of attB; core recombination site for the Gateway® BP reaction BP Clonase™
    766..1069    +  enhancer       CMV enhancer: human cytomegalovirus immediate early enhancer
   1070..1273    +  promoter       CMV promoter: human cytomegalovirus (CMV) immediate early promoter
   1298..1318    -  protein_bind   attB2: mutant version of attB; core recombination site for the Gateway® BP reaction BP Clonase™
   1361..4258    +  CDS            RfxCas13d: RNA-targeting Type VI CRISPR protein from Ruminococcus flavefaciens strain XPD3002 (Konermann et al., 2018)
   4298..4326    +  CDS            3xHA (fragment): three tandem HA epitope tags
   4328..4348    -  protein_bind   attB3: mutant version of attB; core recombination site for the Gateway® BP reaction BP Clonase™
   4379..4490    +  polyA_signal   bGH poly(A) signal: bovine growth hormone polyadenylation signal
   4594..4734    +  repeat_region  AAV2 ITR: inverted terminal repeat of adeno-associated virus serotype 2 inverted
   4739..4790    -  misc_feature   bom (fragment): basis of mobility region from pBR322
   4809..5264    +  rep_origin     f1 ori (sequence partly withheld): f1 bacteriophage origin of replication; arrow indicates direction of (+) strand synthesis
   5265..5314    -  misc_feature   bom (fragment): basis of mobility region from pBR322
   5416..5451    -  CDS            rop (fragment): Rop protein, which maintains plasmids at low copy number; rop
   5546..5650    +  promoter       AmpR promoter: bla
   5651..6511    +  CDS            AmpR: β-lactamase; bla; confers resistance to ampicillin, carbenicillin, and related antibiotics
   6682..7270    +  rep_origin     ori: high-copy-number ColE1/pMB1/pBR322/pUC origin of replication
>Addgene plasmid #203444 | pC131: pAAV.CMV-CasRx-VEGFA sgRNA array | addgene full sequence | sequence record 401407 | Addgene NGS Result
CCTGCAGGCAGCTGCGCGCTCGCTCGCTCACTGAGGCCGCCCGGGCAAAGCCCGGGCGTCGGGCGACCTT
TGGTCGCCCGGCCTCAGTGAGCGAGCGAGCGCGCAGAGAGGGAGTGGCCAACTCCATCACTAGGGGTTCC
TTCTAGACAACTTTGTATAGAAAAGTTGGAGGGCCTATTTCCCATGATTCCTTCATATTTGCATATACGA
TACAAGGCTGTTAGAGAGATAATTGGAATTAATTTGACTGTAAACACAAAGATATTAGTACAAAATACGT
GACGTAGAAAGTAATAATTTCTTGGGTAGTTTGCAGTTTTAAAATTATGTTTTAAAATGGACTATCATAT
GCTTACCGTAACTTGAAAGTATTTCGATTTCTTGGCTTTATATATCTTGTGGAAAGGACGAAACACCGCA
AGTAAACCCCTACCAACTGGTCGGGGTTTGAAACTATGTGCTGGCCTTGGTGAGGTTTGATCCGCAAGTA
AACCCCTACCAACTGGTCGGGGTTTGAAACCACTTCGTGATGATTCTGCCCTCCTCCTTCCAAGTAAACC
CCTACCAACTGGTCGGGGTTTGAAACTCTGCATTCACATTTGTTGTGCTGTAGGAACAAGTAAACCCCTA
CCAACTGGTCGGGGTTTGAAACTTTTTTTGAATTCTGATGCGGTGAAGCTTCAAGTTTGTACAAAAAAGC
AGGCTTAGTTATTAATAGTAATCAATTACGGGGTCATTAGTTCATAGCCCATATATGGAGTTCCGCGTTA
CATAACTTACGGTAAATGGCCCGCCTGGCTGACCGCCCAACGACCCCCGCCCATTGACGTCAATAATGAC
GTATGTTCCCATAGTAACGCCAATAGGGACTTTCCATTGACGTCAATGGGTGGAGTATTTACGGTAAACT
GCCCACTTGGCAGTACATCAAGTGTATCATATGCCAAGTACGCCCCCTATTGACGTCAATGACGGTAAAT
GGCCCGCCTGGCATTATGCCCAGTACATGACCTTATGGGACTTTCCTACTTGGCAGTACATCTACGTATT
AGTCATCGCTATTACCATGGTGATGCGGTTTTGGCAGTACATCAATGGGCGTGGATAGCGGTTTGACTCA
CGGGGATTTCCAAGTCTCCACCCCATTGACGTCAATGGGAGTTTGTTTTGGCACCAAAATCAACGGGACT
TTCCAAAATGTCGTAACAACTCCGCCCCATTGACGCAAATGGGCGGTAGGCGTGTACGGTGGGAGGTCTA
TATAAGCAGAGCTGGTTTAGTGAACCGTCAGATCACCCAGCTTTCTTGTACAAAGTGGGCCACCATGAGC
CCCAAGAAGAAGAGAAAGGTGGAGGCCAGCATCGAAAAAAAAAAGTCCTTCGCCAAGGGCATGGGCGTGA
AGTCCACACTCGTGTCCGGCTCCAAAGTGTACATGACAACCTTCGCCGAAGGCAGCGACGCCAGGCTGGA
AAAGATCGTGGAGGGCGACAGCATCAGGAGCGTGAATGAGGGCGAGGCCTTCAGCGCTGAAATGGCCGAT
AAAAACGCCGGCTATAAGATCGGCAACGCCAAATTCAGCCATCCTAAGGGCTACGCCGTGGTGGCTAACA
ACCCTCTGTATACAGGACCCGTCCAGCAGGATATGCTCGGCCTGAAGGAAACTCTGGAAAAGAGGTACTT
CGGCGAGAGCGCTGATGGCAATGACAATATTTGTATCCAGGTGATCCATAACATCCTGGACATTGAAAAA
ATCCTCGCCGAATACATTACCAACGCCGCCTACGCCGTCAACAATATCTCCGGCCTGGATAAGGACATTA
TTGGATTCGGCAAGTTCTCCACAGTGTATACCTACGACGAATTCAAAGACCCCGAGCACCATAGGGCCGC
TTTCAACAATAACGATAAGCTCATCAACGCCATCAAGGCCCAGTATGACGAGTTCGACAACTTCCTCGAT
AACCCCAGACTCGGCTATTTCGGCCAGGCCTTTTTCAGCAAGGAGGGCAGAAATTACATCATCAATTACG
GCAACGAATGCTATGACATTCTGGCCCTCCTGAGCGGACTGAGGCACTGGGTGGTCCATAACAACGAAGA
AGAGTCCAGGATCTCCAGGACCTGGCTCTACAACCTCGATAAGAACCTCGACAACGAATACATCTCCACC
CTCAACTACCTCTACGACAGGATCACCAATGAGCTGACCAACTCCTTCTCCAAGAACTCCGCCGCCAACG
TGAACTATATTGCCGAAACTCTGGGAATCAACCCTGCCGAATTCGCCGAACAATATTTCAGATTCAGCAT
TATGAAAGAGCAGAAAAACCTCGGATTCAATATCACCAAGCTCAGGGAAGTGATGCTGGACAGGAAGGAT
ATGTCCGAGATCAGGAAAAATCATAAGGTGTTCGACTCCATCAGGACCAAGGTCTACACCATGATGGACT
TTGTGATTTATAGGTATTACATCGAAGAGGATGCCAAGGTGGCTGCCGCCAATAAGTCCCTCCCCGATAA
TGAGAAGTCCCTGAGCGAGAAGGATATCTTTGTGATTAACCTGAGGGGCTCCTTCAACGACGACCAGAAG
GATGCCCTCTACTACGATGAAGCTAATAGAATTTGGAGAAAGCTCGAAAATATCATGCACAACATCAAGG
AATTTAGGGGAAACAAGACAAGAGAGTATAAGAAGAAGGACGCCCCTAGACTGCCCAGAATCCTGCCCGC
TGGCCGTGATGTTTCCGCCTTCAGCAAACTCATGTATGCCCTGACCATGTTCCTGGATGGCAAGGAGATC
AACGACCTCCTGACCACCCTGATTAATAAATTCGATAACATCCAGAGCTTCCTGAAGGTGATGCCTCTCA
TCGGAGTCAACGCTAAGTTCGTGGAGGAATACGCCTTTTTCAAAGACTCCGCCAAGATCGCCGATGAGCT
GAGGCTGATCAAGTCCTTCGCTAGAATGGGAGAACCTATTGCCGATGCCAGGAGGGCCATGTATATCGAC
GCCATCCGTATTTTAGGAACCAACCTGTCCTATGATGAGCTCAAGGCCCTCGCCGACACCTTTTCCCTGG
ACGAGAACGGAAACAAGCTCAAGAAAGGCAAGCACGGCATGAGAAATTTCATTATTAATAACGTGATCAG
CAATAAAAGGTTCCACTACCTGATCAGATACGGTGATCCTGCCCACCTCCATGAGATCGCCAAAAACGAG
GCCGTGGTGAAGTTCGTGCTCGGCAGGATCGCTGACATCCAGAAAAAACAGGGCCAGAACGGCAAGAACC
AGATCGACAGGTACTACGAAACTTGTATCGGAAAGGATAAGGGCAAGAGCGTGAGCGAAAAGGTGGACGC
TCTCACAAAGATCATCACCGGAATGAACTACGACCAATTCGACAAGAAAAGGAGCGTCATTGAGGACACC
GGCAGGGAAAACGCCGAGAGGGAGAAGTTTAAAAAGATCATCAGCCTGTACCTCACCGTGATCTACCACA
TCCTCAAGAATATTGTCAATATCAACGCCAGGTACGTCATCGGATTCCATTGCGTCGAGCGTGATGCTCA
ACTGTACAAGGAGAAAGGCTACGACATCAATCTCAAGAAACTGGAAGAGAAGGGATTCAGCTCCGTCACC
AAGCTCTGCGCTGGCATTGATGAAACTGCCCCCGATAAGAGAAAGGACGTGGAAAAGGAGATGGCTGAAA
GAGCCAAGGAGAGCATTGACAGCCTCGAGAGCGCCAACCCCAAGCTGTATGCCAATTACATCAAATACAG
CGACGAGAAGAAAGCCGAGGAGTTCACCAGGCAGATTAACAGGGAGAAGGCCAAAACCGCCCTGAACGCC
TACCTGAGGAACACCAAGTGGAATGTGATCATCAGGGAGGACCTCCTGAGAATTGACAACAAGACATGTA
CCCTGTTCAGAAACAAGGCCGTCCACCTGGAAGTGGCCAGGTATGTCCACGCCTATATCAACGACATTGC
CGAGGTCAATTCCTACTTCCAACTGTACCATTACATCATGCAGAGAATTATCATGAATGAGAGGTACGAG
AAAAGCAGCGGAAAGGTGTCCGAGTACTTCGACGCTGTGAATGACGAGAAGAAGTACAACGATAGGCTCC
TGAAACTGCTGTGTGTGCCTTTCGGCTACTGTATCCCCAGGTTTAAGAACCTGAGCATCGAGGCCCTGTT
CGATAGGAACGAGGCCGCCAAGTTCGACAAGGAGAAAAAGAAGGTGTCCGGCAATTCCGGATCCGGACCT
AAGAAAAAGAGGAAGGTGGCGGCCGCTTACCCATACGATGTTCCAGATTACGCTTAACAACTTTATTATA
CATAGTTGGAATTCCTAGAGCTCGCTGATCAGCCTCGACTGTGCCTTCTAGTTGCCAGCCATCTGTTGTT
TGCCCCTCCCCCGTGCCTTCCTTGACCCTGGAAGGTGCCACTCCCACTGTCCTTTCCTAATAAAATGAGG
AAATTGCATCGCATTGTCTGAGTAGGTGTCATTCTATTCTGGGGGGTGGGGTGGGGCAGGACAGCAAGGG
GGAGGATTGGGAAGAGAATAGCAGGCATGCTGGGGAGGGCCGCAGGAACCCCTAGTGATGGAGTTGGCCA
CTCCCTCTCTGCGCGCTCGCTCGCTCACTGAGGCCGGGCGACCAAAGGTCGCCCGACGCCCGGGCTTTGC
CCGGGCGGCCTCAGTGAGCGAGCGAGCGCGCAGCTGCCTGCAGGGGCGCCTGATGCGGTATTTTCTCCTT
ACGCATCTGTGCGGTATTTCACACCGCATA
[95 nt withheld, positions 4791-4885]
T
[46 nt withheld, positions 4887-4932]
C
[141 nt withheld, positions 4934-5074]
CCTTTGACGTTGGAGTCCACGTTCTTT
[37 nt withheld, positions 5102-5138]
ACTCTATCTCGGGCTATTCTTTTGATTTATAAGGGATTTTGCCGATTTCGGTCTATTGGTTAAAAAATGA
GCTGATTTAACAAAAATTTAACGCGAATTTTAACAAAATATTAACGTTTACAATTTTATGGTGCACTCTC
AGTACAATCTGCTCTGATGCCGCATAGTTAAGCCAGCCCCGACACCCGCCAACACCCGCTGACGCGCCCT
GACGGGCTTGTCTGCTCCCGGCATCCGCTTACAGACAAGCTGTGACCGTCTCCGGGAGCTGCATGTGTCA
GAGGTTTTCACCGTCATCACCGAAACGCGCGAGACGAAAGGGCCTCGTGATACGCCTATTTTTATAGGTT
AATGTCATGATAATAATGGTTTCTTAGACGTCAGGTGGCACTTTTCGGGGAAATGTGCGCGGAACCCCTA
TTTGTTTATTTTTCTAAATACATTCAAATATGTATCCGCTCATGAGACAATAACCCTGATAAATGCTTCA
ATAATATTGAAAAAGGAAGAGTATGAGTATTCAACATTTCCGTGTCGCCCTTATTCCCTTTTTTGCGGCA
TTTTGCCTTCCTGTTTTTGCTCACCCAGAAACGCTGGTGAAAGTAAAAGATGCTGAAGATCAGTTGGGTG
CACGAGTGGGTTACATCGAACTGGATCTCAACAGCGGTAAGATCCTTGAGAGTTTTCGCCCCGAAGAACG
TTTTCCAATGATGAGCACTTTTAAAGTTCTGCTATGTGGCGCGGTATTATCCCGTATTGACGCCGGGCAA
GAGCAACTCGGTCGCCGCATACACTATTCTCAGAATGACTTGGTTGAGTACTCACCAGTCACAGAAAAGC
ATCTTACGGATGGCATGACAGTAAGAGAATTATGCAGTGCTGCCATAACCATGAGTGATAACACTGCGGC
CAACTTACTTCTGACAACGATCGGAGGACCGAAGGAGCTAACCGCTTTTTTGCACAACATGGGGGATCAT
GTAACTCGCCTTGATCGTTGGGAACCGGAGCTGAATGAAGCCATACCAAACGACGAGCGTGACACCACGA
TGCCTGTAGCAATGGCAACAACGTTGCGCAAACTATTAACTGGCGAACTACTTACTCTAGCTTCCCGGCA
ACAATTAATAGACTGGATGGAGGCGGATAAAGTTGCAGGACCACTTCTGCGCTCGGCCCTTCCGGCTGGC
TGGTTTATTGCTGATAAATCTGGAGCCGGTGAGCGTGGAAGCCGCGGTATCATTGCAGCACTGGGGCCAG
ATGGTAAGCCCTCCCGTATCGTAGTTATCTACACGACGGGGAGTCAGGCAACTATGGATGAACGAAATAG
ACAGATCGCTGAGATAGGTGCCTCACTGATTAAGCATTGGTAACTGTCAGACCAAGTTTACTCATATATA
CTTTAGATTGATTTAAAACTTCATTTTTAATTTAAAAGGATCTAGGTGAAGATCCTTTTTGATAATCTCA
TGACCAAAATCCCTTAACGTGAGTTTTCGTTCCACTGAGCGTCAGACCCCGTAGAAAAGATCAAAGGATC
TTCTTGAGATCCTTTTTTTCTGCGCGTAATCTGCTGCTTGCAAACAAAAAAACCACCGCTACCAGCGGTG
GTTTGTTTGCCGGATCAAGAGCTACCAACTCTTTTTCCGAAGGTAACTGGCTTCAGCAGAGCGCAGATAC
CAAATACTGTTCTTCTAGTGTAGCCGTAGTTAGGCCACCACTTCAAGAACTCTGTAGCACCGCCTACATA
CCTCGCTCTGCTAATCCTGTTACCAGTGGCTGCTGCCAGTGGCGATAAGTCGTGTCTTACCGGGTTGGAC
TCAAGACGATAGTTACCGGATAAGGCGCAGCGGTCGGGCTGAACGGGGGGTTCGTGCACACAGCCCAGCT
TGGAGCGAACGACCTACACCGAACTGAGATACCTACAGCGTGAGCTATGAGAAAGCGCCACGCTTCCCGA
AGGGAGAAAGGCGGACAGGTATCCGGTAAGCGGCAGGGTCGGAACAGGAGAGCGCACGAGGGAGCTTCCA
GGGGGAAACGCCTGGTATCTTTATAGTCCTGTCGGGTTTCGCCACCTCTGACTTGAGCGTCGATTTTTGT
GATGCTCGTCAGGGGGGCGGAGCCTATGGAAAAACGCCAGCAACGCGGCCTTTTTACGGTTCCTGGCCTT
TTGCTGGCCTTTTGCTCACATGT
